Addgene plasmid #14219: pAG416GAL-ccdB-EYFP
Purpose: (Empty Backbone)
Depositing lab: Susan Lindquist. Depositing organization: Whitehead Institute for Biomedical Research. Publication: A suite of Gateway cloning vectors for high-throughput genetic analysis in Saccharomyces cerevisiae. Alberti S, Gitler AD, Lindquist S. Yeast. 2007 Oct . 24(10):913-9. 10.1002/yea.1502 PubMed 17583893.
Backbone
  Vector backbone: pRS416
  Vector type: Yeast Expression ; Gateway Destination
  Selectable markers: URA3
Growth in bacteria
  Bacterial resistance: Chloramphenicol and Ampicillin, 25 & 100 μg/mL
  Growth temperature: 37°C
  Growth strain: ccdB Survival
  Growth instructions: DB3.1, ccdB Survival
  Copy number: Unknown
Gene/Insert
  Gene/Insert name: None
  Tag / fusion protein: EYFP (C terminal on backbone)
  Cloning method: Gateway Cloning
  Sequencing primers: 5′ GAL1
Terms and licenses: Academic/Nonprofit Terms; Industry Terms: Not Available to Industry
Depositor comments: Type of plasmid: CEN. This plasmid contains the Gateway technology from Invitrogen; Invitrogen requires purchasing of Gateway Clonase for carrying out the Gateway recombinational cloning reaction http://www.invitrogen.com Please note that the full plasmid sequence is provided as a reference only, and may not match the exact sequence of the plasmid.
How to cite: pAG416GAL-ccdB-EYFP was a gift from Susan Lindquist (Addgene plasmid # 14219 ; http://n2t.net/addgene:14219 ; RRID:Addgene_14219)
