[The description below was written by a language model from this plasmid's Addgene catalogue record and pLannotate feature annotations shown in this document.]
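Description:
pAG416GAL-ccdB-EYFP is an empty Gateway destination vector for protein expression in Saccharomyces cerevisiae, built on the pRS416 shuttle backbone. It is a centromeric plasmid: a CEN6/ARS element provides replication and stable segregation in yeast, normally at low copy, and the URA3 gene under its own promoter allows selection in ura3 auxotrophs and counterselection with 5-fluoroorotic acid. In E. coli it replicates from a ColE1/pUC-type origin and carries ampicillin resistance. An f1 origin, flanking T3 and T7 promoters, and lac/lacZα remnants are left over from the pBluescript-derived parent.

The expression unit consists of the galactose-inducible, Gal4-regulated GAL1 promoter, a Gateway cassette, an EYFP coding sequence and the CYC1 terminator. The cassette is bounded by attR1 and attR2 and contains a chloramphenicol resistance gene and the ccdB toxin gene. Because CcdB poisons DNA gyrase, the unrecombined vector must be maintained in a ccdB-tolerant strain, which explains the dual chloramphenicol and ampicillin selection listed. In an LR recombination with an entry clone, the gene of interest replaces the CmR/ccdB segment, and ccdB then counterselects against unrecombined vector in ordinary E. coli strains. An open reading frame inserted in frame and without a stop codon is read through attR2-derived sequence into EYFP, giving a C-terminal fluorescent fusion.

The plasmid belongs to a suite of yeast Gateway vectors designed for high-throughput genetic analysis, and it suits inducible expression and visualisation of tagged proteins. The depositor notes that the full sequence is a reference only and may not match the physical plasmid exactly.
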