Features (pLannotate 1.2.2; 29 found; start..end, strand, type, name):
     70..573     -  misc_feature   CEN/ARS: S. cerevisiae CEN6 centromere fused to an autonomously replicating sequence
    610..714     +  promoter       AmpR promoter: bla
    715..1575    +  CDS            AmpR: β-lactamase; bla; confers resistance to ampicillin, carbenicillin, and related antibiotics
   1746..2334    +  rep_origin     ori: high-copy-number ColE1/pMB1/pBR322/pUC origin of replication
   2517..2609    +  CDS            lacI (fragment): lac repressor; lacI; The lac repressor binds to the lac operator to inhibit transcription in E. coli. This inhibition can be relieved by adding lactose or isopropyl-β-D-thiogalactopyranoside (IPTG).
   2622..2643    +  protein_bind   CAP binding site: CAP binding activates transcription in the presence of cAMP. E. coli catabolite activator protein
   2658..2688    +  promoter       lac promoter: promoter for the E. coli lac operon
   2696..2712    +  protein_bind   lac operator: The lac repressor binds to the lac operator to inhibit transcription in E. coli. This inhibition can be relieved by adding lactose or isopropyl-β-D-thiogalactopyranoside (IPTG). lac repressor encoded by lacI
   2757..2775    +  promoter       T3 promoter: promoter for bacteriophage T3 RNA polymerase
   2799..3240    +  promoter       GAL1 promoter: S. cerevisiae GAL1; inducible promoter, regulated by Gal4
   3255..3275    +  misc_feature   MCS (fragment): pBluescript multiple cloning site
   3279..3403    +  protein_bind   attR1: mutant version of attR; recombination site for the Gateway® LR reaction LR Clonase™
   3428..3458    +  promoter       lac UV5 promoter: E. coli lac promoter with an "up" mutation
   3482..3511    +  promoter       cat promoter (fragment): promoter of the E. coli cat gene encoding chloramphenicol acetyltransferase
   3512..4171    +  CDS            CmR: chloramphenicol acetyltransferase; cat; confers resistance to chloramphenicol
   4353..4511    +  CDS            ccdA (fragment): CCDA_ECO57 - Also known as H, letA. Experimental evidence at protein level: Swiss-Prot protein existence level 1. Antitoxin component of a type II toxin-antitoxin (TA) system which inhibits the post-segregational killing (PSK) of plasmid-free cells, also referred to as a plasmid addiction system. Binds to and blocks the activity of CcdB; will also remove bound CcdB protein from the CcdB-GyrA complex by forming a CcdA-CcdB complex, a process termed rejuvenation. Functions as a transcriptional corepressor for the ccdAB operon, repression also requires CcdB (By similarity). From Escherichia coli
   4516..4818    +  CDS            ccdB: CCDB_ECOLI - Also known as G, letB, letD. Experimental evidence at protein level: Swiss-Prot protein existence level 1. Toxic component of a type II toxin-antitoxin (TA) system, functioning in plasmid maintainence. Responsible for the post- segregational killing (PSK) of plasmid-free cells, also referred to as a plasmid addiction system. Half-life of over 2 hours. Cell killing by CcdB is accompanied by filamentation, defects in chromosome and plasmid segregation, defects in cell division, formation of anucleate cells, decreased DNA synthesis and plasmid loss. Interferes with the activity of DN
   4862..4986    -  protein_bind   attR2: mutant version of attR; recombination site for the Gateway® LR reaction LR Clonase™
   4990..5017    +  misc_feature   MCS (fragment): pBluescript multiple cloning site
   5018..5737    +  CDS            EYFP: enhanced YFP mammalian codon-optimized
   5744..5991    +  terminator     CYC1 terminator: S. cerevisiae CYC1; transcription terminator for CYC1
   6010..6028    -  promoter       T7 promoter: promoter for bacteriophage T7 RNA polymerase
   6036..6191    +  CDS            lacZα (fragment): LacZα fragment of β-galactosidase; lacZ fragment
   6199..6654    +  rep_origin     f1 ori (sequence partly withheld): f1 bacteriophage origin of replication; arrow indicates direction of (+) strand synthesis
   6655..6706    -  misc_feature   bom (fragment): basis of mobility region from pBR322
   6785..7588    -  CDS            URA3: orotidine-5'-phosphate decarboxylase, required for uracil biosynthesis; S. cerevisiae URA3; yeast auxotrophic marker, counterselectable with 5-fluoroorotic acid (5-FOA)
   7589..7804    -  promoter       URA3 promoter: S. cerevisiae URA3
   7819..7868    -  misc_feature   bom (fragment): basis of mobility region from pBR322
   7970..1       -  CDS            rop (fragment) (across the origin): Rop protein, which maintains plasmids at low copy number; rop
>Addgene plasmid #14219 | pAG416GAL-ccdB-EYFP | depositor full sequence | sequence record 7882 | Author sequence
GACGAAAGGGCCTCGTGATACGCCTATTTTTATAGGTTAATGTCATGATAATAATGGTTTCTTAGGACGG
ATCGCTTGCCTGTAACTTACACGCGCCTCGTATCTTTTAATGATGGAATAATTTGGGAATTTACTCTGTG
TTTATTTATTTTTATGTTTTGTATTTGGATTTTAGAAAGTAAATAAAGAAGGTAGAAGAGTTACGGAATG
AAGAAAAAAAAATAAACAAAGGTTTAAAAAATTTCAACAAAAAGCGTACTTTACATATATATTTATTAGA
CAAGAAAAGCAGATTAAATAGATATACATTCGATTAACGATAAGTAAAATGTAAAATCACAGGATTTTCG
TGTGTGGTCTTCTACACAGACAAGATGAAACAATTCGGCATTAATACCTGAGAGCAGGAAGAGCAAGATA
AAAGGTAGTATTTGTTGGCGATCCCCCTAGAGTCTTTTACATCTTCGGAAAACAAAAACTATTTTTTCTT
TAATTTCTTTTTTTACTTTCTATTTTTAATTTATATATTTATATTAAAAAATTTAAATTATAATTATTTT
TATAGCACGTGATGAAAAGGACCCAGGTGGCACTTTTCGGGGAAATGTGCGCGGAACCCCTATTTGTTTA
TTTTTCTAAATACATTCAAATATGTATCCGCTCATGAGACAATAACCCTGATAAATGCTTCAATAATATT
GAAAAAGGAAGAGTATGAGTATTCAACATTTCCGTGTCGCCCTTATTCCCTTTTTTGCGGCATTTTGCCT
TCCTGTTTTTGCTCACCCAGAAACGCTGGTGAAAGTAAAAGATGCTGAAGATCAGTTGGGTGCACGAGTG
GGTTACATCGAACTGGATCTCAACAGCGGTAAGATCCTTGAGAGTTTTCGCCCCGAAGAACGTTTTCCAA
TGATGAGCACTTTTAAAGTTCTGCTATGTGGCGCGGTATTATCCCGTATTGACGCCGGGCAAGAGCAACT
CGGTCGCCGCATACACTATTCTCAGAATGACTTGGTTGAGTACTCACCAGTCACAGAAAAGCATCTTACG
GATGGCATGACAGTAAGAGAATTATGCAGTGCTGCCATAACCATGAGTGATAACACTGCGGCCAACTTAC
TTCTGACAACGATCGGAGGACCGAAGGAGCTAACCGCTTTTTTGCACAACATGGGGGATCATGTAACTCG
CCTTGATCGTTGGGAACCGGAGCTGAATGAAGCCATACCAAACGACGAGCGTGACACCACGATGCCTGTA
GCAATGGCAACAACGTTGCGCAAACTATTAACTGGCGAACTACTTACTCTAGCTTCCCGGCAACAATTAA
TAGACTGGATGGAGGCGGATAAAGTTGCAGGACCACTTCTGCGCTCGGCCCTTCCGGCTGGCTGGTTTAT
TGCTGATAAATCTGGAGCCGGTGAGCGTGGGTCTCGCGGTATCATTGCAGCACTGGGGCCAGATGGTAAG
CCCTCCCGTATCGTAGTTATCTACACGACGGGGAGTCAGGCAACTATGGATGAACGAAATAGACAGATCG
CTGAGATAGGTGCCTCACTGATTAAGCATTGGTAACTGTCAGACCAAGTTTACTCATATATACTTTAGAT
TGATTTAAAACTTCATTTTTAATTTAAAAGGATCTAGGTGAAGATCCTTTTTGATAATCTCATGACCAAA
ATCCCTTAACGTGAGTTTTCGTTCCACTGAGCGTCAGACCCCGTAGAAAAGATCAAAGGATCTTCTTGAG
ATCCTTTTTTTCTGCGCGTAATCTGCTGCTTGCAAACAAAAAAACCACCGCTACCAGCGGTGGTTTGTTT
GCCGGATCAAGAGCTACCAACTCTTTTTCCGAAGGTAACTGGCTTCAGCAGAGCGCAGATACCAAATACT
GTCCTTCTAGTGTAGCCGTAGTTAGGCCACCACTTCAAGAACTCTGTAGCACCGCCTACATACCTCGCTC
TGCTAATCCTGTTACCAGTGGCTGCTGCCAGTGGCGATAAGTCGTGTCTTACCGGGTTGGACTCAAGACG
ATAGTTACCGGATAAGGCGCAGCGGTCGGGCTGAACGGGGGGTTCGTGCACACAGCCCAGCTTGGAGCGA
ACGACCTACACCGAACTGAGATACCTACAGCGTGAGCTATGAGAAAGCGCCACGCTTCCCGAAGGGAGAA
AGGCGGACAGGTATCCGGTAAGCGGCAGGGTCGGAACAGGAGAGCGCACGAGGGAGCTTCCAGGGGGAAA
CGCCTGGTATCTTTATAGTCCTGTCGGGTTTCGCCACCTCTGACTTGAGCGTCGATTTTTGTGATGCTCG
TCAGGGGGGCGGAGCCTATGGAAAAACGCCAGCAACGCGGCCTTTTTACGGTTCCTGGCCTTTTGCTGGC
CTTTTGCTCACATGTTCTTTCCTGCGTTATCCCCTGATTCTGTGGATAACCGTATTACCGCCTTTGAGTG
AGCTGATACCGCTCGCCGCAGCCGAACGACCGAGCGCAGCGAGTCAGTGAGCGAGGAAGCGGAAGAGCGC
CCAATACGCAAACCGCCTCTCCCCGCGCGTTGGCCGATTCATTAATGCAGCTGGCACGACAGGTTTCCCG
ACTGGAAAGCGGGCAGTGAGCGCAACGCAATTAATGTGAGTTACCTCACTCATTAGGCACCCCAGGCTTT
ACACTTTATGCTTCCGGCTCCTATGTTGTGTGGAATTGTGAGCGGATAACAATTTCACACAGGAAACAGC
TATGACCATGATTACGCCAAGCGCGCAATTAACCCTCACTAAAGGGAACAAAAGCTGGAGCTCTAGTACG
GATTAGAAGCCGCCGAGCGGGCGACAGCCCTCCGACGGAAGACTCTCCTCCGTGCGTCCTCGTCTTCACC
GGTCGCGTTCCTGAAACGCAGATGTGCCTCGCGCCGCACTGCTCCGAACAATAAAGATTCTACAATACTA
GCTTTTATGGTTATGAAGAGGAAAAATTGGCAGTAACCTGGCCCCACAAACCTTCAAATTAACGAATCAA
ATTAACAACCATAGGATGATAATGCGATTAGTTTTTTAGCCTTATTTCTGGGGTAATTAATCAGCGAAGC
GATGATTTTTGATCTATTAACAGATATATAAATGGAAAAGCTGCATAACCACTTTAACTAATACTTTCAA
CATTTTCAGTTTGTATTACTTCTTATTCAAATGTCATAAAAGTATCAACAAAAAATTGTTAATATACCTC
TATACTTTAACGTCAAGGAGAAAAAACCCCGGATTCTAGAACTAGTGGATCCCCCATCACAAGTTTGTAC
AAAAAAGCTGAACGAGAAACGTAAAATGATATAAATATCAATATATTAAATTAGATTTTGCATAAAAAAC
AGACTACATAATACTGTAAAACACAACATATCCAGTCACTATGGCGGCCGCATTAGGCACCCCAGGCTTT
ACACTTTATGCTTCCGGCTCGTATAATGTGTGGATTTTGAGTTAGGATCCGTCGAGATTTTCAGGAGCTA
AGGAAGCTAAAATGGAGAAAAAAATCACTGGATATACCACCGTTGATATATCCCAATGGCATCGTAAAGA
ACATTTTGAGGCATTTCAGTCAGTTGCTCAATGTACCTATAACCAGACCGTTCAGCTGGATATTACGGCC
TTTTTAAAGACCGTAAAGAAAAATAAGCACAAGTTTTATCCGGCCTTTATTCACATTCTTGCCCGCCTGA
TGAATGCTCATCCGGAATTCCGTATGGCAATGAAAGACGGTGAGCTGGTGATATGGGATAGTGTTCACCC
TTGTTACACCGTTTTCCATGAGCAAACTGAAACGTTTTCATCGCTCTGGAGTGAATACCACGACGATTTC
CGGCAGTTTCTACACATATATTCGCAAGATGTGGCGTGTTACGGTGAAAACCTGGCCTATTTCCCTAAAG
GGTTTATTGAGAATATGTTTTTCGTCTCAGCCAATCCCTGGGTGAGTTTCACCAGTTTTGATTTAAACGT
GGCCAATATGGACAACTTCTTCGCCCCCGTTTTCACCATGGGCAAATATTATACGCAAGGCGACAAGGTG
CTGATGCCGCTGGCGATTCAGGTTCATCATGCCGTCTGTGATGGCTTCCATGTCGGCAGAATGCTTAATG
AATTACAACAGTACTGCGATGAGTGGCAGGGCGGGGCGTAAACGCCGCGTGGATCCGGCTTACTAAAAGC
CAGATAACAGTATGCGTATTTGCGCGCTGATTTTTGCGGTATAAGAATATATACTGATATGTATACCCGA
AGTATGTCAAAAAGAGGTATGCTATGAAGCAGCGTATTACAGTGACAGTTGACAGCGACAGCTATCAGTT
GCTCAAGGCATATATGATGTCAATATCTCCGGTCTGGTAAGCACAACCATGCAGAATGAAGCCCGTCGTC
TGCGTGCCGAACGCTGGAAAGCGGAAAATCAGGAAGGGATGGCTGAGGTCGCCCGGTTTATTGAAATGAA
CGGCTCTTTTGCTGACGAGAACAGGGGCTGGTGAAATGCAGTTTAAGGTTTACACCTATAAAAGAGAGAG
CCGTTATCGTCTGTTTGTGGATGTACAGAGTGATATTATTGACACGCCCGGGCGACGGATGGTGATCCCC
CTGGCCAGTGCACGTCTGCTGTCAGATAAAGTCTCCCGTGAACTTTACCCGGTGGTGCATATCGGGGATG
AAAGCTGGCGCATGATGACCACCGATATGGCCAGTGTGCCGGTCTCCGTTATCGGGGAAGAAGTGGCTGA
TCTCAGCCACCGCGAAAATGACATCAAAAACGCCATTAACCTGATGTTCTGGGGAATATAAATGTCAGGC
TCCCTTATACACAGCCAGTCTGCAGGTCGACCATAGTGACTGGATATGTTGTGTTTTACAGTATTATGTA
GTCTGTTTTTTATGCAAAATCTAATTTAATATATTGATATTTATATCATTTTACGTTTCTCGTTCAGCTT
TCTTGTACAAAGTGGTGATGGGCTGCAGGAATTCGATATCAAGCTTAATGGTGAGCAAGGGCGAGGAGCT
GTTCACCGGGGTGGTGCCCATCCTGGTCGAGCTGGACGGCGACGTAAACGGCCACAAGTTCAGCGTGTCC
GGCGAGGGCGAGGGCGATGCCACCTACGGCAAGCTGACCCTGAAGTTCATCTGCACCACCGGCAAGCTGC
CCGTGCCCTGGCCCACCCTCGTGACCACCTTCGGCTACGGCCTGCAGTGCTTCGCCCGCTACCCCGACCA
CATGAAGCAGCACGACTTCTTCAAGTCCGCCATGCCCGAAGGCTACGTCCAGGAGCGCACCATCTTCTTC
AAGGACGACGGCAACTACAAGACCCGCGCCGAGGTGAAGTTCGAGGGCGACACCCTGGTGAACCGCATCG
AGCTGAAGGGCATCGACTTCAAGGAGGACGGCAACATCCTGGGGCACAAGCTGGAGTACAACTACAACAG
CCACAACGTCTATATCATGGCCGACAAGCAGAAGAACGGCATCAAGGTGAACTTCAAGATCCGCCACAAC
ATCGAGGACGGCAGCGTGCAGCTCGCCGACCACTACCAGCAGAACACCCCCATCGGCGACGGCCCCGTGC
TGCTGCCCGACAACCACTACCTGAGCTACCAGTCCGCCCTGAGCAAAGACCCCAACGAGAAGCGCGATCA
CATGGTCCTGCTGGAGTTCGTGACCGCCGCCGGGATCACTCTCGGCATGGACGAGCTGTACAAGTAACTC
GAGTCATGTAATTAGTTATGTCACGCTTACATTCACGCCCTCCCCCCACATCCGCTCTAACCGAAAAGGA
AGGAGTTAGACAACCTGAAGTCTAGGTCCCTATTTATTTTTTTATAGTTATGTTAGTATTAAGAACGTTA
TTTATATTTCAAATTTTTCTTTTTTTTCTGTACAGACGCGTGTACGCATGTAACATTATACTGAAAACCT
TGCTTGAGAAGGTTTTGGGACGCTCGAAGGCTTTAATTTGCGGCCGGTACCCAATTCGCCCTATAGTGAG
TCGTATTACGCGCGCTCACTGGCCGTCGTTTTACAACGTCGTGACTGGGAAAACCCTGGCGTTACCCAAC
TTAATCGCCTTGCAGCACATCCCCCTTTCGCCAGCTGGCGTAATAGCGAAGAGGCCCGCACCGATCGCCC
TTCCCAACAGTTGCGCAGCCTGAATGGCGAATGGCGCG
[124 nt withheld, positions 6199-6322]
C
[91 nt withheld, positions 6324-6414]
A
[49 nt withheld, positions 6416-6464]
CCTTTGACGTTGGAGTCCACGTTCTTT
[37 nt withheld, positions 6492-6528]
ACCCTATCTCGGTCTATTCTTTTGATTTATAAGGGATTTTGCCGATTTCGGCCTATTGGTTAAAAAATGA
GCTGATTTAACAAAAATTTAACGCGAATTTTAACAAAATATTAACGTTTACAATTTCCTGATGCGGTATT
TTCTCCTTACGCATCTGTGCGGTATTTCACACCGCATAGGGTAATAACTGATATAATTAAATTGAAGCTC
TAATTTGTGAGTTTAGTATACATGCATTTACTTATAATACAGTTTTTTAGTTTTGCTGGCCGCATCTTCT
CAAATATGCTTCCCAGCCTGCTTTTCTGTAACGTTCACCCTCTACCTTAGCATCCCTTCCCTTTGCAAAT
AGTCCTCTTCCAACAATAATAATGTCAGATCCTGTAGAGACCACATCATCCACGGTTCTATACTGTTGAC
CCAATGCGTCTCCCTTGTCATCTAAACCCACACCGGGTGTCATAATCAACCAATCGTAACCTTCATCTCT
TCCACCCATGTCTCTTTGAGCAATAAAGCCGATAACAAAATCTTTGTCGCTCTTCGCAATGTCAACAGTA
CCCTTAGTATATTCTCCAGTAGATAGGGAGCCCTTGCATGACAATTCTGCTAACATCAAAAGGCCTCTAG
GTTCCTTTGTTACTTCTTCTGCCGCCTGCTTCAAACCGCTAACAATACCTGGGCCCACCACACCGTGTGC
ATTCGTAATGTCTGCCCATTCTGCTATTCTGTATACACCCGCAGAGTACTGCAATTTGACTGTATTACCA
ATGTCAGCAAATTTTCTGTCTTCGAAGAGTAAAAAATTGTACTTGGCGGATAATGCCTTTAGCGGCTTAA
CTGTGCCCTCCATGGAAAAATCAGTCAAGATATCCACATGTGTTTTTAGTAAACAAATTTTGGGACCTAA
TGCTTCAACTAACTCCAGTAATTCCTTGGTGGTACGAACATCCAATGAAGCACACAAGTTTGTTTGCTTT
TCGTGCATGATATTAAATAGCTTGGCAGCAACAGGACTAGGATGAGTAGCAGCACGTTCCTTATATGTAG
CTTTCGACATGATTTATCTTCGTTTCCTGCAGGTTTTTGTTCTGTGCAGTTGGGTTAAGAATACTGGGCA
ATTTCATGTTTCTTCAACACTACATATGCGTATATATACCAATCTAAGTCTGTGCTCCTTCCTTCGTTCT
TCCTTCTGTTCGGAGATTACCGAATCAAAAAAATTTCAAAGAAACCGAAATCAAAAAAAAGAATAAAAAA
AAAATGATGAATTGAATTGAAAAGCTGTGGTATGGTGCACTCTCAGTACAATCTGCTCTGATGCCGCATA
GTTAAGCCAGCCCCGACACCCGCCAACACCCGCTGACGCGCCCTGACGGGCTTGTCTGCTCCCGGCATCC
GCTTACAGACAAGCTGTGACCGTCTCCGGGAGCTGCATGTGTCAGAGGTTTTCACCGTCATCACCGAAAC
GCGCGA
