>Addgene plasmid #14219 | pAG416GAL-ccdB-EYFP | addgene partial sequence | sequence record 20622 | 14219 with pRS_marker
TTCATTCATCATTTTTTTTTTATTCTTTTTTTTGATTTCGGTTTCCTTGAAATTTTTTTGATTCGGTAAT
CTCCGAACAGAAGGAAGAACGAAGGAAGGAGCACAGACTTAGATTGGTATATATACGCATATGTAGTGTT
GAAGAAACATGAAATTGCCCAGTATTCTTAACCCAACTGCACAGAACAAAAACCTGCAGGAAACGAAGAT
AAATCATGTCGAAAGCTACATATAAGGAACGTGCTGCTACTCATCCTAGTCCTGTTGCTGCCAAGCTATT
TAATATCATGCACGAAAAGCAAACAAACTTGTGTGCTTCATTGGATGTTCGTACCACCAAGGAATTACTG
GAGTTAGTTGAAGCATTAGGTCCCAAAATTTGTTTACTAAAAACACATGTGGATATCTTGACTGATTTTT
CCATGGAGGGCACAGTTAAGCCGCTAAAGGCATTATCCGCCAAGTACAATTTTTTACTCTTCGAAGACAG
AAAATTTGCTGACATTGGTAATACAGTCAAATTGCAGTACTCTGCGGGTGTATACAGAATAGCAGAATGG
GCAGACATTACGAATGCACACGGTGTGGTGGGCCCAGGTATTGTTAGCGGTTTGAAGCAGGCGGCAGAAG
AAGTAACAAAGGAACCTAGAGGCCTTTTGATGTTAGCAGAATTGTCATGCAAGGGCTCCCTATCTACTGG
AGAATATACTAAGGGTACTGTTG
