>Addgene plasmid #14219 | pAG416GAL-ccdB-EYFP | addgene partial sequence | sequence record 20623 | 14219 with GW5
TAAAGTGTAAAGCCTGGGGGTGCCTAATGCGGCCGCCATAGTGACTGGATATGTTGTGTTTTACAGTATT
ATGTAGTCTGTTTTTTATGCAAAATCTAATTTAATATATTGATATTTATATCATTTTACGTTTCTCGTTC
AGCTTTTTTGTACAAACTTGTGATGGGGGATCCACTAGTTCTAGAATCCGGGGTTTTTTCTCCTTGACGT
TAAAGTATAGAGGTATATTAACAATTTTTTGTTGATACTTTTATTACATTTGAATAAGAAGTAATACAAA
CCGAAAATGTTGAAAGTATTAGTTAAAGTGGTTATGCAGTTTTTGCATTTATATATCTGTTAATAGATCA
AAAATCATCGCTTCGCTGATTAATTACCCCAGAAATAAGGCTAAAAAACTAATCGCATTATCATCCTATG
GTTGTTAATTTGATTCGTTCATTTGAAGGTTTGTGGGGCCAGGTTACTGCCAATTTTTCCTCTTCATAAC
CATAAAAGCTAGTATTGTAGAATCTTTATTGTTCGGAGCAGTGCGGCGCGAGGCACATCTGCGTTTCAGG
AACGCGACCGGTGAAGACGAGGACGCACGGAGGAGAGTCTTCCTTCGGAGGGCTGTCACCCGCTCGGCGG
CTTCTAATCCGTACT
