>Addgene plasmid #14219 | pAG416GAL-ccdB-EYFP | addgene partial sequence | sequence record 20624 | 14219 with GW3
TTCGTTTCGGGGAGAGTGGCTGATCTCAGCCACCGCGAAAATGACATCAAAAACGCCATTAACCTGATGT
TCTGGGGAATATAAATGTCAGGCTCCCTTATACACAGCCAGTCTGCAGGTCGACCATAGTGACTGGATAT
GTTGTGTTTTACAGTATTATGTAGTCTGTTTTTTATGCAAAATCTAATTTAATATATTGATATTTATATC
ATTTTACGTTTCTCGTTCAGCTTTCTTGTACAAAGTGGTGATGGGCTGCAGGAATTCGATATCAAGCTTA
ATGGTGAGCAAGGGCGAGGAGCTGTTCACCGGGGTGGTGCCCATCCTGGTCGAGCTGGACGGCGACGTAA
ACGGCCACAAGTTCAGCGTGTCCGGCGAGGGCGAGGGCGATGCCACCTACGGCAAGCTGACCCTGAAGTT
CATCTGCACCACCGGCAAGCTGCCCGTGCCCTGGCCCACCCTCGTGACCACCTTCGGCTACGGCCTGCAG
TGCTTCGCCCGCTACCCCGACCACATGAAGCAGCACGACTTCTTCAAGTCCGCCATGCCCGAAGGCTACG
TCCAGGAGCGCACCATCTTCTTCAAGGACGACGGCAACTACAAGACCCGCGCCGAGGTGAAGTTCGAGGG
CGACACCCTGGTGAAC
